>Addgene plasmid #23338 | pMPMA3dPlac-null-GFPLVA | addgene partial sequence | sequence record 29162 | 23338 with M13pUC-fwd
CGACTACTATGGGCGAATTGGAGCTCCACCGCGGTGGCGGCCGCTCTAGAACTAGTGGATCCCCCGGGCT
GCAGGAATTCGATATCAAGCTTGCATGCCTGCAGGTCGACTCTAGAGGATCCCCGGGTACCTAGAATTAA
AGAGGAGAAATTAAGCATGCGTAAAGGAGAAGAACTTTTCACTGGAGTTGTCCCAATTCTTGTTGAATTA
GATGGTGATGTTAATGGGCACAAATTTTCTGTCAGTGGAGAGGGTGAAGGTGATGCAACATACGGAAAAC
TTACCCTTAAATTTATTTGCACTACTGGAAAACTACCTGTTCCATGGCCAACACTTGTCACTACTTTCGG
TTATGGTGTTCAATGCTTTGCGAGATACCCAGATCATATGAAACAGCATGACTTTTTCAAGAGTGCCATG
CCCGAAGGTTATGTACAGGAAAGAACTATATTTTTCAAAGATGACGGGAACTACAAGACACGTGCTGAAG
TCAAGTTTGAAGGTGATACCCTTGTTAATAGAATCGAGTTAAAAGGTATTGATTTTAAAGAAGATGGAAA
CATTCTTGGACACAAATTGGAATACAACTATAACTCACACAATGTATACATCATGGCAGACAAACAAAAG
AATGGAATCAAAGTTTAACTTCAAAATTAGACACAACATTGAAGATGGAAGCGTTCAACTAGCAGACCAT
TATCAACAAAATACTCCCATTGGGGATGGC
