[The description below was written by a language model from this plasmid's Addgene catalogue record.]
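Description:
pMPMA3dPlac-null-GFPLVA is a low-copy bacterial plasmid built on the pMPMA3 backbone (about 3.2 kb without insert) and selected with ampicillin. The record classes it as a bacterial expression vector but does not list the origin of replication or provide a feature table, so the details of the replicon and surrounding regulatory elements cannot be confirmed from the information given.

The payload is a roughly 755 bp insert encoding GFP(LVA), a destabilised variant of Aequorea victoria green fluorescent protein. The LVA suffix refers to a C-terminal ssrA-type degradation tag that directs the protein to bacterial tail-specific proteases, shortening its half-life so that fluorescence tracks current rather than accumulated promoter activity. The insert was placed by restriction cloning between sites recorded as HindII and HindIII, both retained.

No promoter is stated. The name suggests that the backbone's lac promoter has been deleted ("dPlac") and that no test promoter has been inserted upstream of the reporter ("null"), which would make this the promoterless version of a transcriptional reporter plasmid. This reading is inferred from the name only.

In that role it would serve as a background fluorescence control, and potentially as a recipient for cloning promoters of interest ahead of the unstable GFP. The associated publication examines induction of Salmonella pathogenicity island 1 under different growth conditions and its effect on Salmonella–host cell interactions in vitro. This is consistent with using such reporters to monitor the timing of virulence gene expression in Salmonella.
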