Addgene plasmid #23338: pMPMA3dPlac-null-GFPLVA
Depositing lab: Olivia Steele-Mortimer. Depositing organization: National Institute of Allergy and Infectious Diseases (NIAID). Publication: Induction of Salmonella pathogenicity island 1 under different growth conditions can affect Salmonella-host cell interactions in vitro. Ibarra JA, Knodler LA, Sturdevant DE, Virtaneva K, Carmody AB, Fischer ER, Porcella SF, Steele-Mortimer O. Microbiology (Reading). 2010 Apr;156(Pt 4):1120-1133. doi: 10.1099/mic.0.032896-0. Epub 2009 Dec 24. PubMed 20035008.
Backbone
  Vector backbone: pMPMA3
  Backbone manufacturer: Mayer, 1995
  Backbone size w/o insert (bp): 3174
  Vector type: Bacterial Expression
Growth in bacteria
  Bacterial resistance: Ampicillin, 100 μg/mL
  Growth temperature: 37°C
  Growth strain: DH10B
  Growth instructions: DH10B Overnight shaking culture in LB broth
  Copy number: Low Copy
Gene/Insert
  Gene/Insert name: GFP(LVA)
  Species: Aequorea victoria
  Insert size (bp): 755
  Tag / fusion protein: GFP(LVA) (C terminal on backbone)
  Cloning method: Restriction Enzyme; 5′ cloning site HindII (not destroyed); 3′ cloning site HindIII (not destroyed)
  Sequencing primers: 5′ M13F
Terms and licenses: Academic/Nonprofit Terms; Industry Terms: Not Available to Industry
How to cite: pMPMA3dPlac-null-GFPLVA was a gift from Olivia Steele-Mortimer (Addgene plasmid # 23338 ; http://n2t.net/addgene:23338 ; RRID:Addgene_23338)
